Addgene plasmid #16421: pBSK-SN3 (wt p53)
Depositing lab: Bert Vogelstein. Depositing organization: Johns Hopkins University and School of Medicine. Publication: Chromosome 17 deletions and p53 gene mutations in colorectal carcinomas. Baker SJ, Fearon ER, Nigro JM, Hamilton SR, Preisinger AC, Jessup JM, vanTuinen P, Ledbetter DH, Barker DF, Nakamura Y, White R, Vogelstein B. Science. 1989 Apr 14. 244(4901):217-21. 10.1126/science.2649981 PubMed 2649981.
Backbone
  Vector backbone: pBluescript SK
  Backbone manufacturer: Stratagene
  Backbone size w/o insert (bp): 3000
  Vector type: Bacterial Expression
Growth in bacteria
  Bacterial resistance: Ampicillin, 100 μg/mL
  Growth temperature: 37°C
  Growth strain: DH5alpha
  Copy number: High Copy
Gene/Insert
  Gene/Insert name: p53
  Species: H. sapiens (human)
  Insert size (bp): 1800
  Entrez Gene: TP53 (a.k.a. BCC7, BMFS5, LFS1, P53, TRP53)
  Cloning method: Restriction Enzyme; 5′ cloning site XbaI (unknown if destroyed); 3′ cloning site XbaI (unknown if destroyed)
  Sequencing primers: 5′ T7; 3′ T3
Terms and licenses: Academic/Nonprofit Terms; Industry Terms: Not Available to Industry
Depositor comments: A 1.8kb XbaI fragment of a cDNA clone containing wt p53 was cloned into the XbaI site of pBluescript SK. T7 polymerase should be used for in vitro transcription.
How to cite: pBSK-SN3 (wt p53) was a gift from Bert Vogelstein (Addgene plasmid # 16421 ; http://n2t.net/addgene:16421 ; RRID:Addgene_16421)
