[The description below was written by a language model from this plasmid's Addgene catalogue record.]
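Description:
pBSK-SN3 (wt p53) is a human TP53 cDNA clone carried in pBluescript SK, a small, high-copy phagemid cloning vector of about 3 kb. It is propagated in E. coli under ampicillin selection. The repository classifies it as a bacterial expression vector, but the record describes it essentially as a cloning and in vitro transcription template rather than a protein production construct. No feature table is provided, so backbone elements beyond those implied by the pBluescript SK name are not individually documented here.

The insert is an approximately 1.8 kb XbaI fragment from a cDNA clone containing wild-type human p53, placed into the single XbaI site of the polylinker. Because the same enzyme was used at both ends, the fragment could in principle sit in either orientation. The depositor's note that T7 polymerase should be used for in vitro transcription indicates that the T7 promoter flanking the polylinker drives the sense strand. The T7 and T3 primer sites on either side of the insert are listed for sequencing from the 5′ and 3′ ends respectively. Whether the XbaI sites remain intact after cloning is recorded as unknown. No epitope tags, reporters or eukaryotic promoters are mentioned.

The plasmid serves as a reference source of wild-type p53 cDNA: for generating p53 RNA by T7 run-off transcription (for example, to feed in vitro translation), for subcloning into expression vectors, or as a wild-type comparator for tumour-derived mutants. It is associated with work on chromosome 17 deletions and p53 mutations in colorectal carcinomas.
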