>Addgene plasmid #16421 | pBSK-SN3 (wt p53) | addgene partial sequence | sequence record 23173 | 16421 with T7
GGCCCCTGAGTGAGGTATCGATAGCTTGATATCGAATTCCTGCAGCCCGGGGGATCCACTAGTTCTAGAG
CCACCGTCCAGGGAGCAGGTAGCTGCTGGGCTCCGGGGACACTTTGCGTTCGGGCTGGGAGCGTGCTTTC
CACGACGGTGACACGCTTCCCTGGATTGGCAGCCAGACTGCCTTCCGGGTCACTGCCATGGAGGAGCCGC
AGTCAGATCCTAGCGTCGAGCCCCCTCTGAGTCAGGAAACATTTTCAGACCTATGGAAACTACTTCCTGA
AAACAACGTTCTGTCCCCCTTGCCGTCCCAAGCAATGGATGATTTGATGCTGTCCCCGGACGATATTGAA
CAATGGTTCACTGAAGACCCAGGTCCAGATGAAGCTCCCAGAATGCCAGAGGCTGCTCCCCCCGTGGCCC
CTGCACCAGCAGCTCCTACACCGGCGGCCCCTGCACCAGCCCCCTCCTGGCCCCTGTCATCTTCTGTCCC
TTCCCAGAAAACCTACCAGGGCAGCTACGGTTTCCGTCTGGGCTTCTTGCATTCTGGGACAGCCAAGTCT
GTGACTTGCACGTACTCCCCTGCCCTCAACAAGATGTTTTGCCAACTGGCCAAGACCTGCCCTGTGCAGC
TGTGGGTTGATTCCACACCCCCGCCCGGCACCCGCGTCCGCGCCATGGCCATCTACAAGCAGTCACAGCA
CATGACGGANGTTGTGAGGCGCTGCCCCCACCATGA
